>Addgene plasmid #129333 | pLBS.EF/miRFP670-hGem110Nt | addgene full sequence | sequence record 273268 | Addgene NGS Result
TGTAGTCTTATGCAATACTCTTGTAGTCTTGCAACATGGTAACGATGAGTTAGCAACATGCCTTACAAGG
AGAGAAAAAGCACCGTGCATGCCGATTGGTGGAAGTAAGGTGGTACGATCGTGCCTTATTAGGAAGGCAA
CAGACGGGTCTGACATGGATTGGACGAACCACTGAATTGCCGCATTGCAGAGATATTGTATTTAAGTGCC
TAGCTCGATACATAAACGGGTCTCTCTGGTTAGACCAGATCTGAGCCTGGGAGCTCTCTGGCTAACTAGG
GAACCCACTGCTTAAGCCTCAATAAAGCTTGCCTTGAGTGCTTCAAGTAGTGTGTGCCCGTCTGTTGTGT
GACTCTGGTAACTAGAGATCCCTCAGACCCTTTTAGTCAGTGTGGAAAATCTCTAGCAGTGGCGCCCGAA
CAGGGACTTGAAAGCGAAAGGGAAACCAGAGGAGCTCTCTCGACGCAGGACTCGGCTTGCTGAAGCGCGC
ACGGCAAGAGGCGAGGGGCGGCGACTGGTGAGTACGCCAAAAATTTTGACTAGCGGAGGCTAGAAGGAGA
GAGATGGGTGCGAGAGCGTCAGTATTAAGCGGGGGAGAATTAGATCGCGATGGGAAAAAATTCGGTTAAG
GCCAGGGGGAAAGAAAAAATATAAATTAAAACATATAGTATGGGCAAGCAGGGAGCTAGAACGATTCGCA
GTTAATCCTGGCCTGTTAGAAACATCAGAAGGCTGTAGACAAATACTGGGACAGCTACAACCATCCCTTC
AGACAGGATCAGAAGAACTTAGATCATTATATAATACAGTAGCAACCCTCTATTGTGTGCATCAAAGGAT
AGAGATAAAAGACACCAAGGAAGCTTTAGACAAGATAGAGGAAGAGCAAAACAAAAGTAAGACCACCGCA
CAGCAAGCGGCCGCTGATCTTCAGACCTGGAGGAGGAGATATGAGGGACAATTGGAGAAGTGAATTATAT
AAATATAAAGTAGTAAAAATTGAACCATTAGGAGTAGCACCCACCAAGGCAAAGAGAAGAGTGGTGCAGA
GAGAAAAAAGAGCAGTGGGAATAGGAGCTTTGTTCCTTGGGTTCTTGGGAGCAGCAGGAAGCACTATGGG
CGCAGCGTCAATGACGCTGACGGTACAGGCCAGACAATTATTGTCTGGTATAGTGCAGCAGCAGAACAAT
TTGCTGAGGGCTATTGAGGCGCAACAGCATCTGTTGCAACTCACAGTCTGGGGCATCAAGCAGCTCCAGG
CAAGAATCCTGGCTGTGGAAAGATACCTAAAGGATCAACAGCTCCTGGGGATTTGGGGTTGCTCTGGAAA
ACTCATTTGCACCACTGCTGTGCCTTGGAATGCTAGTTGGAGTAATAAATCTCTGGAACAGATTTGGAAT
CACACGACCTGGATGGAGTGGGACAGAGAAATTAACAATTACACAAGCTTAATACACTCCTTAATTGAAG
AATCGCAAAACCAGCAAGAAAAGAATGAACAAGAATTATTGGAATTAGATAAATGGGCAAGTTTGTGGAA
TTGGTTTAACATAACAAATTGGCTGTGGTATATAAAATTATTCATAATGATAGTAGGAGGCTTGGTAGGT
TTAAGAATAGTTTTTGCTGTACTTTCTATAGTGAATAGAGTTAGGCAGGGATATTCACCATTATCGTTTC
AGACCCACCTCCCAACCCCGAGGGGACCCGACAGGCCCGAAGGAATAGAAGAAGAAGGTGGAGAGAGAGA
CAGAGACAGATCCATTCGATTAGTGAACGGATCTCGACGGTATCGGTTAACTTTTAAAAGAAAAGGGGGG
ATTGGGGGGTACAGTGCAGGGGAAAGAATAGTAGACATAATAGCAACAGACATACAAACTAAAGAATTAC
AAAAACAAATTACAAAATTCAAAATTTTGGGCCCTTCCAACCTTCCAACCGGGATTGATTATTGACTAGA
TCATCGCGTGAGGCTCCGGTGCCCGTCAGTGGGCAGAGCGCACATCGCCCACAGTCCCCGAGAAGTTGGG
GGGAGGGGTCGGCAATTGAACCGGTGCCTAGAGAAGGTGGCGCGGGGTAAACTGGGAAAGTGATGTCGTG
TACTGGCTCCGCCTTTTTCCCGAGGGTGGGGGAGAACCGTATATAAGTGCAGTAGTCGCCGTGAACGTTC
TTTTTCGCAACGGGTTTGCCGCCAGAACACAGGTAAGTGCCGTGTGTGGTTCCCGCGGGCCTGGCCTCTT
TACGGGTTATGGCCCTTGCGTGCCTTGAATTACTTCCACGCCCCTGGCTGCAGTACGTGATTCTTGATCC
CGAGCTTCGGGTTGGAAGTGGGTGGGAGAGTTCGAGGCCTTGCGCTTAAGGAGCCCCTTCGCCTCGTGCT
TGAGTTGAGGCCTGGCCTGGGCGCTGGGGCCGCCGCGTGCGAATCTGGTGGCACCTTCGCGCCTGTCTCG
CTGCTTTCGATAAGTCTCTAGCCATTTAAAATTTTTGATGACCTGCTGCGACGCTTTTTTTCTGGCAAGA
TAGTCTTGTAAATGCGGGCCAAGATCTGCACACTGGTATTTCGGTTTTTGGGGCCGCGGGCGGCGACGGG
GCCCGTGCGTCCCAGCGCACATGTTCGGCGAGGCGGGGCCTGCGAGCGCGGCCACCGAGAATCGGACGGG
GGTAGTCTCAAGCTGGCCGGCCTGCTCTGGTGCCTGGCCTCGCGCCGCCGTGTATCGCCCCGCCCTGGGC
GGCAAGGCTGGCCCGGTCGGCACCAGTTGCGTGAGCGGAAAGATGGCCGCTTCCCGGCCCTGCTGCAGGG
AGCTCAAAATGGAGGACGCGGCGCTCGGGAGAGCGGGCGGGTGAGTCACCCACACAAAGGAAAAGGGCCT
TTCCGTCCTCAGCCGTCGCTTCATGTGACTCCACGGAGTACCGGGCGCCGTCCAGGCACCTCGATTAGTT
CTCGAGCTTTTGGAGTACGTCGTCTTTAGGTTGGGGGGAGGGGTTTTATGCGATGGAGTTTCCCCACACT
GAGTGGGTGGAGACTGAAGTTAGGCCAGCTTGGCACTTGATGTAATTCTCCTTGGAATTTGCCCTTTTTG
AGTTTGGATCTTGGTTCATTCTCAAGCCTCAGACAGTGGTTCAAAGTTTTTTTCTTCCATTTCAGGTGTC
GTGAGGAATTAGTCGAGGTCGACGGTATCGATAAGCTTGATATCGAATTCCTGCAGCCCGGTCTCGAGAA
TTCATGGTAGCAGGTCATGCCTCTGGCAGCCCCGCATTCGGGACCGCCTCTCATTCGAATAGCGAACATG
AAGAGATCCACCTCGCCGGCTCGATCCAGCCGCATGGCGCGCTTCTGGTCGTCAGCGAACATGATCATCG
CGTCATCCAGGCCAGCGCCAACGCCGCGGAATTTCTGAATCTCGGAAGCGTACTCGGCGTTCCGCTCGCC
GAGATCGACGGCGATCTGTTGATCAAGATCCTGCCGCATCTCGATCCCACCGCCGAAGGCATGCCGGTCG
CGGTGCGCTGCCGGATCGGCAATCCCTCTACGGAGTACTGCGGTCTGATGCATCGGCCTCCGGAAGGCGG
GCTGATCATCGAACTCGAACGTGCCGGCCCGTCGATCGATCTGTCAGGCACGCTGGCGCCGGCGCTGGAG
CGGATCCGCACGGCGGGTTCACTGCGCGCGCTGTGCGATGACACCGTGCTGCTGTTTCAGCAGTGCACCG
GCTACGACCGGGTGATGGTGTATCGTTTCGATGAGCAAGGCCACGGCCTGGTATTCTCCGAGTGCCATGT
GCCTGGGCTCGAATCCTATTTCGGCAACCGCTATCCGTCGTCGACTGTCCCGCAGATGGCGCGGCAGCTG
TACGTGCGGCAGCGCGTCCGCGTGCTGGTCGACGTCACCTATCAGCCGGTGCCGCTGGAGCCGCGGCTGT
CGCCGCTGACCGGGCGCGATCTCGACATGTCGGGCTGCTTCCTGCGCTCGATGTCGCCGTGCCATCTGCA
GTTCCTGAAGGACATGGGCGTGCGCGCCACCCTGGCGGTGTCGCTGGTGGTCGGCGGCAAGCTGTGGGGC
CTGGTTGTCTGTCACCATTATCTGCCGCGCTTCATCCGTTTCGAGCTGCGGGCGATCTGCAAACGGCTCG
CCGAAAGGATCGCGACGCGGATCACCGCGCTTGAGAGCGGAGGTGGTGGATCAGGTGGAGGAGGTTCTGG
AGGTGGTGGATCAGGAGGAGGTGGTTCTGGAGGTGGTGGATCGCGGCCGCTCGAGATGAATCCCAGTATG
AAGCAGAAACAAGAAGAAATCAAAGAGAATATAAAGAATAGTTCTGTCCCAAGAAGAACTCTGAAGATGA
TTCAGCCTTCTGCATCTGGATCTCTTGTTGGAAGAGAAAATGAGCTGTCCGCAGGCTTGTCCAAAAGGAA
ACATCGGAATGACCACTTAACATCTACAACTTCCAGCCCTGGGGTTATTGTCCCAGAATCTAGTGAAAAT
AAAAATCTTGGAGGAGTCACCCAGGAGTCATTTGATCTTATGATTAAAGAAAATCCATCCTCTCAGTATT
GGAAGGAAGTGGCAGAAAAACGGAGAAAGGCGCTGTAATCTAGTCTCGACTCGACAATCAACCTCTGGAT
TACAAAATTTGTGAAAGATTGACTGGTATTCTTAACTATGTTGCTCCTTTTACGCTATGTGGATACGCTG
CTTTAATGCCTTTGTATCATGCTATTGCTTCCCGTATGGCTTTCATTTTCTCCTCCTTGTATAAATCCTG
GTTGCTGTCTCTTTATGAGGAGTTGTGGCCCGTTGTCAGGCAACGTGGCGTGGTGTGCACTGTGTTTGCT
GACGCAACCCCCACTGGTTGGGGCATTGCCACCACCTGTCAGCTCCTTTCCGGGACTTTCGCTTTCCCCC
TCCCTATTGCCACGGCGGAACTCATCGCCGCCTGCCTTGCCCGCTGCTGGACAGGGGCTCGGCTGTTGGG
CACTGACAATTCCGTGGTGTTGTCGGGGAAGCTGACGTCCTTTCCATGGCTGCTCGCCTGTGTTGCCACC
TGGATTCTGCGCGGGACGTCCTTCTGCTACGTCCCTTCGGCCCTCAATCCAGCGGACCTTCCTTCCCGCG
GCCTGCTGCCGGCTCTGCGGCCTCTTCCGCATCTTCGCCTTCGCCCTCAGACGAGTCGGATCTCCCTTTG
GGCCGCCTCCCCGCCTGGAATTAATTCGAGCTCGGTACCTTTAAGACCAATGACTTACAAGGCAGCTGTA
GATCTTAGCCACTTTTTAAAAGAAAAGGGGGGACTGGAAGGGCTAATTCACTCCCAACGAAGATAAGATC
TGCTTTTTGCTTGTACTGGGTCTCTCTGGTTAGACCAGATCTGAGCCTGGGAGCTCTCTGGCTAACTAGG
GAACCCACTGCTTAAGCCTCAATAAAGCTTGCCTTGAGTGCTTCAAGTAGTGTGTGCCCGTCTGTTGTGT
GACTCTGGTAACTAGAGATCCCTCAGACCCTTTTAGTCAGTGTGGAAAATCTCTAGCAGTAGTAGTTCAT
GTCATCTTATTATTCAGTATTTATAACTTGCAAAGAAATGAATATCAGAGAGTGAGAGGAACTTGTTTAT
TGCAGCTTATAATGGTTACAAATAAAGCAATAGCATCACAAATTTCACAAATAAAGCATTTTTTTCACTG
CATTCTAGTTGTGGTTTGTCCAAACTCATCAATGTATCTAGAGCGGCCGCCACCGCGGTGGAGCTCCAGC
TTTTGTTCCCTTTAGTGAGGGTTAATTTCGAGCTTGGCGTAATCATGGTCATAGCTGTTTCCTGTGTGAA
ATTGTTATCCGCTCACAATTCCACACAACATACGAGCCGGAAGCATAAAGTGTAAAGCCTGGGGTGCCTA
ATGAGTGAGCTAACTCACATTAATTGCGTTGCGCTCACTGCCCGCTTTCCAGTCGGGAAACCTGTCGTGC
CAGCTGCATTAATGAATCGGCCAACGCGCGGGGAGAGGCGGTTTGCGTATTGGGCGCTCTTCCGCTTCCT
CGCTCACTGACTCGCTGCGCTCGGTCGTTCGGCTGCGGCGAGCGGTATCAGCTCACTCAAAGGCGGTAAT
ACGGTTATCCACAGAATCAGGGGATAACGCAGGAAAGAACATGTGAGCAAAAGGCCAGCAAAAGGCCAGG
AACCGTAAAAAGGCCGCGTTGCTGGCGTTTTTCCATAGGCTCCGCCCCCCTGACGAGCATCACAAAAATC
GACGCTCAAGTCAGAGGTGGCGAAACCCGACAGGACTATAAAGATACCAGGCGTTTCCCCCTGGAAGCTC
CCTCGTGCGCTCTCCTGTTCCGACCCTGCCGCTTACCGGATACCTGTCCGCCTTTCTCCCTTCGGGAAGC
GTGGCGCTTTCTCATAGCTCACGCTGTAGGTATCTCAGTTCGGTGTAGGTCGTTCGCTCCAAGCTGGGCT
GTGTGCACGAACCCCCCGTTCAGCCCGACCGCTGCGCCTTATCCGGTAACTATCGTCTTGAGTCCAACCC
GGTAAGACACGACTTATCGCCACTGGCAGCAGCCACTGGTAACAGGATTAGCAGAGCGAGGTATGTAGGC
GGTGCTACAGAGTTCTTGAAGTGGTGGCCTAACTACGGCTACACTAGAAGAACAGTATTTGGTATCTGCG
CTCTGCTGAAGCCAGTTACCTTCGGAAAAAGAGTTGGTAGCTCTTGATCCGGCAAACAAACCACCGCTGG
TAGCGGTGGTTTTTTTGTTTGCAAGCAGCAGATTACGCGCAGAAAAAAAGGATCTCAAGAAGATCCTTTG
ATCTTTTCTACGGGGTCTGACGCTCAGTGGAACGAAAACTCACGTTAAGGGATTTTGGTCATGAGATTAT
CAAAAAGGATCTTCACCTAGATCCTTTTAAATTAAAAATGAAGTTTTAAATCAATCTAAAGTATATATGA
GTAAACTTGGTCTGACAGTTACCAATGCTTAATCAGTGAGGCACCTATCTCAGCGATCTGTCTATTTCGT
TCATCCATAGTTGCCTGACTCCCCGTCGTGTAGATAACTACGATACGGGAGGGCTTACCATCTGGCCCCA
GTGCTGCAATGATACCGCGAGACCCACGCTCACCGGCTCCAGATTTATCAGCAATAAACCAGCCAGCCGG
AAGGGCCGAGCGCAGAAGTGGTCCTGCAACTTTATCCGCCTCCATCCAGTCTATTAATTGTTGCCGGGAA
GCTAGAGTAAGTAGTTCGCCAGTTAATAGTTTGCGCAACGTTGTTGCCATTGCTACAGGCATCGTGGTGT
CACGCTCGTCGTTTGGTATGGCTTCATTCAGCTCCGGTTCCCAACGATCAAGGCGAGTTACATGATCCCC
CATGTTGTGCAAAAAAGCGGTTAGCTCCTTCGGTCCTCCGATCGTTGTCAGAAGTAAGTTGGCCGCAGTG
TTATCACTCATGGTTATGGCAGCACTGCATAATTCTCTTACTGTCATGCCATCCGTAAGATGCTTTTCTG
TGACTGGTGAGTACTCAACCAAGTCATTCTGAGAATAGTGTATGCGGCGACCGAGTTGCTCTTGCCCGGC
GTCAATACGGGATAATACCGCGCCACATAGCAGAACTTTAAAAGTGCTCATCATTGGAAAACGTTCTTCG
GGGCGAAAACTCTCAAGGATCTTACCGCTGTTGAGATCCAGTTCGATGTAACCCACTCGTGCACCCAACT
GATCTTCAGCATCTTTTACTTTCACCAGCGTTTCTGGGTGAGCAAAAACAGGAAGGCAAAATGCCGCAAA
AAAGGGAATAAGGGCGACACGGAAATGTTGAATACTCATACTCTTCCTTTTTCAATATTATTGAAGCATT
TATCAGGGTTATTGTCTCATGAGCGGATACATATTTGAATGTATTTAGAAAAATAAACAAATAGGGGTTC
CGCGCACATTTCCCCGAAAAGTGCCACCTAAATTGTAAGCGTTAATATTTTGTTAAAATTCGCGTTAAAT
TTTTGTTAAATCAGCTCATTTTTTAACCAATAGGCCGAAATCGGCAAAATCCCTTATAAATCAAAAGAAT
AGACCGAGATAGGGT
[37 nt withheld, positions 8066-8102]
AAAGAACGTGGACTCCAACGTCAAAGG
[49 nt withheld, positions 8130-8178]
T
[91 nt withheld, positions 8180-8270]
G
[124 nt withheld, positions 8272-8395]
CCCATTCGCCATTCAGGCTGCGCAACTGTTGGGAAGGGCGATCGGTGCGGGCCTCTTCGCTATTACGCCA
GCTGGCGAAAGGGGGATGTGCTGCAAGGCGATTAAGTTGGGTAACGCCAGGGTTTTCCCAGTCACGACGT
TGTAAAACGACGGCCAGTGAATTGTAATACGACTCACTATAGGGCGAATTGGGTACCACGCG
Features (pLannotate 1.2.2; 27 found; start..end, strand, type, name):
      1..227     +  promoter       RSV promoter: Rous sarcoma virus enhancer/promoter
    228..408     +  LTR            5' LTR (truncated): truncated 5' long terminal repeat (LTR) from HIV-1
    455..580     +  misc_feature   HIV-1 Ψ: packaging signal of human immunodeficiency virus type 1
    564..927     +  CDS            HIV-1 gag (fragment): gag protein from human immunodeficiency virus 1; gag
   1073..1306    +  misc_feature   RRE: The Rev response element (RRE) of HIV-1 allows for Rev-dependent mRNA export from the nucleus to the cytoplasm.
   1683..1783    +  CDS            Rev (fragment): human immunodeficiency virus 1 (HIV-1) Rev protein; rev; enhances nuclear export of unspliced and incompletely spliced viral mRNAs
   1802..1918    +  misc_feature   cPPT/CTS: central polypurine tract and central termination sequence of HIV-1
   1973..3154    +  promoter       EF-1α promoter: strong constitutive promoter for human elongation factor EF-1α
   3163..3211    -  misc_feature   MCS (fragment): pBluescript multiple cloning site
   3224..4168    +  CDS            miRFP670v1: miRFP670v1 is a basic (constitutively fluorescent) near ir fluorescent protein published in 2016, derived from Rhodopseudomonas palustris. It has low acid sensitivity. It requires the cofactor biliverdin for fluorescence.
   4256..4585    +  CDS            GMNN (fragment): GEMI_HUMAN - Experimental evidence at protein level: Swiss-Prot protein existence level 1. Inhibits DNA replication by preventing the incorporation of MCM complex into pre-replication complex (pre-RC) (PubMed:9635433, PubMed:14993212, PubMed:20129055, PubMed:24064211). It is degraded during the mitotic phase of the cell cycle (PubMed:9635433, PubMed:14993212, PubMed:24064211). Its destruction at the metaphase- anaphase transition permits replication in the succeeding cell cycle (PubMed:9635433, PubMed:14993212, PubMed:24064211). Inhibits histone acetyltransferase activity of KAT7/HBO1 in a CDT
   4606..5194    +  misc_feature   WPRE: woodchuck hepatitis virus posttranscriptional regulatory element
   5215..5352    +  CDS            nef (fragment): NEF_HV1LA - Experimental evidence at protein level: Swiss-Prot protein existence level 1. Extracellular Nef protein targets CD4(+) T-lymphocytes for apoptosis by interacting with CXCR4 surface receptors. From Human immunodeficiency virus type 1 group M subtype B (isolate Lai) (HIV-1).
   5338..5518    +  LTR            5' LTR (truncated): truncated 5' long terminal repeat (LTR) from HIV-1
   5590..5671    +  polyA_signal   SV40 poly(A) signal: SV40 polyadenylation signal
   5707..5736    -  misc_feature   MCS (fragment): pBluescript multiple cloning site
   5749..5767    -  promoter       T3 promoter: promoter for bacteriophage T3 RNA polymerase
   5812..5828    -  protein_bind   lac operator: The lac repressor binds to the lac operator to inhibit transcription in E. coli. This inhibition can be relieved by adding lactose or isopropyl-β-D-thiogalactopyranoside (IPTG). lac repressor encoded by lacI
   5836..5866    -  promoter       lac promoter: promoter for the E. coli lac operon
   5881..5902    -  protein_bind   CAP binding site: CAP binding activates transcription in the presence of cAMP. E. coli catabolite activator protein
   5915..6007    -  CDS            lacI (fragment): lac repressor; lacI; The lac repressor binds to the lac operator to inhibit transcription in E. coli. This inhibition can be relieved by adding lactose or isopropyl-β-D-thiogalactopyranoside (IPTG).
   6190..6778    -  rep_origin     ori: high-copy-number ColE1/pMB1/pBR322/pUC origin of replication
   6949..7809    -  CDS            AmpR: β-lactamase; bla; confers resistance to ampicillin, carbenicillin, and related antibiotics
   7810..7914    -  promoter       AmpR promoter: bla
   7967..8395    -  rep_origin     f1 ori (sequence partly withheld): f1 bacteriophage origin of replication; arrow indicates direction of (+) strand synthesis
   8400..8557    -  CDS            lacZα (fragment): LacZα fragment of β-galactosidase; lacZ fragment
   8560..8578    +  promoter       T7 promoter: promoter for bacteriophage T7 RNA polymerase
