[The description below was written by a language model from this plasmid's Addgene catalogue record and pLannotate feature annotations shown in this document.]
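Description:
pLBS.EF/miRFP670-hGem110Nt is a lentiviral transfer plasmid (about 8.6 kb) that carries a near-infrared fluorescent cell cycle reporter. The bacterial portion resembles a pBluescript-type backbone. It has a high-copy ColE1/pUC origin, an f1 origin, an ampicillin resistance gene with its own promoter, and remnants of the lac/lacZα region flanked by T3 and T7 promoters. The viral portion follows a third-generation layout. An RSV promoter replaces the U3 region upstream of a truncated HIV-1 5' LTR to drive genomic RNA production in packaging cells. This is followed by the Ψ packaging signal with a gag fragment, the Rev response element for Rev-dependent nuclear export, and the cPPT/CTS element. The downstream LTR is also annotated as truncated, which would be consistent with a self-inactivating design, and an SV40 polyadenylation signal follows it. No mammalian selection marker is annotated.

The internal expression cassette uses the strong constitutive human EF-1α promoter to drive miRFP670, a biliverdin-dependent near-infrared fluorescent protein derived from a Rhodopseudomonas palustris bacteriophytochrome. Downstream of miRFP670 lies a fragment of human geminin (GMNN); the plasmid name indicates that this is the N-terminal 110 residues and that the two parts form a fusion. A WPRE after the coding region enhances transcript expression. Geminin is degraded at the metaphase–anaphase transition, so the fusion would be expected to disappear at that point and reaccumulate later in the cell cycle, with fluorescence reporting cell cycle phase in the manner of Fucci-type probes. The far-red emission leaves shorter-wavelength channels free, which suits combined live-cell imaging with other fluorescent indicators. The catalogue lists the insert species as human, which applies only to the geminin fragment.
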