Addgene plasmid #129333: pLBS.EF/miRFP670-hGem110Nt
Purpose: Cell cycle reporter, lentivirus
Depositing lab: Yasushi Okada. Depositing organization: RIKEN Center for Biosystems Dynamics Research, Kobe. Publication: Live cell imaging of metabolic heterogeneity by quantitative fluorescent ATP indicator protein, QUEEN-37C. Yaginuma H, Okada Y. bioRxiv 2021.10.08.463131 10.1101/2021.10.08.463131.
Backbone
  Vector backbone: pLBS.EF
  Vector type: Lentiviral
Growth in bacteria
  Bacterial resistance: Ampicillin, 100 μg/mL
  Growth temperature: 37°C
  Growth strain: NEB Stable
  Copy number: High Copy
Gene/Insert
  Gene/Insert name: miRFP670 (Addgene 80006)
  Species: H. sapiens (human)
  Cloning method: Restriction Enzyme; 5′ cloning site Unknown (unknown if destroyed)
Terms and licenses: Academic/Nonprofit Terms; Industry Terms: Not Available to Industry
Depositor comments: Depositor Adm #1109 . Please visit https://www.biorxiv.org/content/10.1101/2021.10.08.463131v1 for bioRxiv preprint.
How to cite: pLBS.EF/miRFP670-hGem110Nt was a gift from Yasushi Okada (Addgene plasmid # 129333 ; http://n2t.net/addgene:129333 ; RRID:Addgene_129333)
